>Addgene plasmid #208881 | TLNRD1_35-345_eGFP | addgene full sequence | sequence record 416574 | Addgene NGS Result
CTGCCTGCTGGGGAGCCTGGGGACTTTCCACACCCTAACTGACACACATTCCACAGAATTAATTCGCGTT
AAATTTTTGTTAAATCAGCTCATTTTTTAACCAATAGGCCGAAATCGGCAAAATCCCTTATAAATCAAAA
GAATAGACCGAGATAGGGT
[37 nt withheld, positions 160-196]
AAAGAACGTGGACTCCAACGTCAAAGG
[49 nt withheld, positions 224-272]
T
[91 nt withheld, positions 274-364]
G
[124 nt withheld, positions 366-489]
GGGGATACCCCCTAGAGCCCCAGCTGGTTCTTTCCGCCTCAGAAGCCATAGAGCCCACCGCATCCCCAGC
ATGCCTGCTATTGTCTTCCCAATCCTCCCCCTTGCTGTCCTGCCCCACCCCACCCCCCAGAATAGAATGA
CACCTACTCAGACAATGCGATGCAATTTCCTCATTTTATTAGGAAAGGACAGTGGGAGTGGCACCTTCCA
GGGTCAAGGAAGGCACGGGGGAGGGGCAAACAACAGATGGCTGGCAACTAGAAGGCACAGTCGAGGCTGA
TCAGCGGGTTTAAACGGGCCCTCTAGACTCGAGCTACCTTAAAGCCTGAGATAGCAGGGTGCAGCCTTCA
GACACGGCGCAGGCCGAGTTCCTCAGCCTCTCCCTGTGGTCCGACATCTTGGCGCCCCCGTCGGGGTGCT
GCGCCAGATCCCTGAGGCACTGGGTCAGGAGCACGCAGGCCGACACCACGCTCATGGCGCCGCCCAGGAT
GGCGGTCTGCACCGCCTTGCCCTCGGCGCTCACAGCTGCCGCGCGACCCAGGAACTGCGGCTCGGTGGCG
AAGCCTACCAGGGCGCTCACTGCCTGCACCAGGGGCCCGCTGAAGAGCGCACAGCGGCTGCGCGCCAGCT
CACTGGGCGCCACCTTCACCTCGCGCACGCAGGCCAGCAGCGCCGACGCGCTGGTGCTCATGCACTTGAC
GCCCAGCTTGAACTGCTCCCGCGAAAAGCGGTCCCGTGACTTGTCACTGGCCAGGGCGCACGCGTCCGTC
AGGAACTTGAGGTTGCGCGACAGGCCCTGCGACACCTCCAGCAGCAGCTGCGGCGTCATGTCGGCCAGCG
GCGTGGCGCGCAGCACGGCGCAACCCTGCTCCACCTCGTGGCGGCATCGCGTCACGCGGTAGCGGTCCAC
CAGGCCCGGCTGCGCGGGCTGGGCGCCCGGCGTGGCCACAGCGGCCAGATAGGCCGCGTGGGCCGAGCAC
TCGGTCAGCGACACCACCAGGTCGCCCAGCTCCACCAGGCTGTCCCCCGCCTCCCCGAAGCGGCCCATGT
TGAGCTGGCTCTGCACGTCGTGGGTGAGGATGGAGAGCCCCTTGGTGCGCGCGATGATGGTGTCCCGGCA
CTGCTCGAAGGACTCGGCGCCGGCACCAGAGGAGGCGGGGCCCTCGAAGAGCACGGGCCGCGCCTCGCTC
GACAGCAGCAGCAGGTCAGCCACCAGCTGCATCTTGCCCTTGCAGTGGTCGCAGACGGAGGATCCGAGCT
CGGTACCCTTGTACAGCTCGTCCATGCCGTGAGTGATCCCGGCGGCGGTCACGAACTCCAGCAGGACCAT
GTGATCGCGCTTCTCGTTGGGGTCTTTGCTCAGGGCGGACTGGGTGCTCAGGTAGTGGTTGTCGGGCAGC
AGCACGGGGCCGTCGCCGATGGGGGTGTTCTGCTGGTAGTGGTCGGCGAGCTGCACGCTGCCGTCCTCGA
TGTTGTGGCGGATCTTGAAGTTCACCTTGATGCCGTTCTTCTGCTTGTCGGCCATGATATAGACGTTGTG
GCTGTTGTAGTTGTACTCCAGCTTGTGCCCCAGGATGTTGCCGTCCTCCTTGAAGTCGATGCCCTTCAGC
TCGATGCGGTTCACCAGGGTGTCGCCCTCGAACTTCACCTCGGCGCGGGTCTTGTAGTTGCCGTCGTCCT
TGAAGAAGATGGTGCGCTCCTGGACGTAGCCTTCGGGCATGGCGGACTTGAAGAAGTCGTGCTGCTTCAT
GTGGTCGGGGTAGCGGCTGAAGCACTGCACGCCGTAGGTCAGGGTGGTCACGAGGGTGGGCCAGGGCACG
GGCAGCTTGCCGGTGGTGCAGATGAACTTCAGGGTCAGCTTGCCGTAGGTGGCATCGCCCTCGCCCTCGC
CGGACACGCTGAACTTGTGGCCGTTTACGTCGCCGTCCAGCTCGACCAGGATGGGCACCACCCCGGTGAA
CAGCTCCTCGCCCTTGCTCATGGTGGCAAGCTTAAGTTTAAACGCTAGCCAGCTTGGGTCTCCCTATAGT
GAGTCGTATTAATTTCGATAAGCCAGTAAGCAGTGGGTTCTCTAGTTAGCCAGAGAGCTCTGCTTATATA
GACCTCCCACCGTACACGCCTACCGCCCATTTGCGTCAATGGGGCGGAGTTGTTACGACATTTTGGAAAG
TCCCGTTGATTTTGGTGCCAAAACAAACTCCCATTGACGTCAATGGGGTGGAGACTTGGAAATCCCCGTG
AGTCAAACCGCTATCCACGCCCATTGATGTACTGCCAAAACCGCATCACCATGGTAATAGCGATGACTAA
TACGTAGATGTACTGCCAAGTAGGAAAGTCCCATAAGGTCATGTACTGGGCATAATGCCAGGCGGGCCAT
TTACCGTCATTGACGTCAATAGGGGGCGTACTTGGCATATGATACACTTGATGTACTGCCAAGTGGGCAG
TTTACCGTAAATACTCCACCCATTGACGTCAATGGAAAGTCCCTATTGGCGTTACTATGGGAACATACGT
CATTATTGACGTCAATGGGCGGGGGTCGTTGGGCGGTCAGCCAGGCGGGCCATTTACCGTAAGTTATGTA
ACGCGGAACTCCATATATGGGCTATGAACTAATGACCCCGTAATTGATTACTATTAATAACTAGTCAATA
ATCAATGTCAACGCGTATATCTGGCCCGTACATCGCGAAGCAGCGCAAAACGCCTAACCCTAAGCAGATT
CTTCATGCAATTGTCGGTCAAGCCTTGCCTTGTTGTAGCTTAAATTTTGCTCGCGCACTACTCAGCGACC
TCCAACACACAAGCAGGGAGCAGATACTGGCTTAACTATGCGGCATCAGAGCAGATTGTACTGAGAGTGC
ACCATAGGGGATCGGGAGATCTCCCGATCCGTCGACGTCAGGTGGCACTTTTCGGGGAAATGTGCGCGGA
ACCCCTATTTGTTTATTTTTCTAAATACATTCAAATATGTATCCGCTCATGAGACAATAACCCTGATAAA
TGCTTCAATAATATTGAAAAAGGAAGAGTATGAGTATTCAACATTTCCGTGTCGCCCTTATTCCCTTTTT
TGCGGCATTTTGCCTTCCTGTTTTTGCTCACCCAGAAACGCTGGTGAAAGTAAAAGATGCTGAAGATCAG
TTGGGTGCACGAGTGGGTTACATCGAACTGGATCTCAACAGCGGTAAGATCCTTGAGAGTTTTCGCCCCG
AAGAACGTTTTCCAATGATGAGCACTTTTAAAGTTCTGCTATGTGGCGCGGTATTATCCCGTATTGACGC
CGGGCAAGAGCAACTCGGTCGCCGCATACACTATTCTCAGAATGACTTGGTTGAGTACTCACCAGTCACA
GAAAAGCATCTTACGGATGGCATGACAGTAAGAGAATTATGCAGTGCTGCCATAACCATGAGTGATAACA
CTGCGGCCAACTTACTTCTGACAACGATCGGAGGACCGAAGGAGCTAACCGCTTTTTTGCACAACATGGG
GGATCATGTAACTCGCCTTGATCGTTGGGAACCGGAGCTGAATGAAGCCATACCAAACGACGAGCGTGAC
ACCACGATGCCTGTAGCAATGGCAACAACGTTGCGCAAACTATTAACTGGCGAACTACTTACTCTAGCTT
CCCGGCAACAATTAATAGACTGGATGGAGGCGGATAAAGTTGCAGGACCACTTCTGCGCTCGGCCCTTCC
GGCTGGCTGGTTTATTGCTGATAAATCTGGAGCCGGTGAGCGTGGGTCTCGCGGTATCATTGCAGCACTG
GGGCCAGATGGTAAGCCCTCCCGTATCGTAGTTATCTACACGACGGGGAGTCAGGCAACTATGGATGAAC
GAAATAGACAGATCGCTGAGATAGGTGCCTCACTGATTAAGCATTGGTAACTGTCAGACCAAGTTTACTC
ATATATACTTTAGATTGATTTAAAACTTCATTTTTAATTTAAAAGGATCTAGGTGAAGATCCTTTTTGAT
AATCTCATGACCAAAATCCCTTAACGTGAGTTTTCGTTCCACTGAGCGTCAGACCCCGTAGAAAAGATCA
AAGGATCTTCTTGAGATCCTTTTTTTCTGCGCGTAATCTGCTGCTTGCAAACAAAAAAACCACCGCTACC
AGCGGTGGTTTGTTTGCCGGATCAAGAGCTACCAACTCTTTTTCCGAAGGTAACTGGCTTCAGCAGAGCG
CAGATACCAAATACTGTTCTTCTAGTGTAGCCGTAGTTAGGCCACCACTTCAAGAACTCTGTAGCACCGC
CTACATACCTCGCTCTGCTAATCCTGTTACCAGTGGCTGCTGCCAGTGGCGATAAGTCGTGTCTTACCGG
GTTGGACTCAAGACGATAGTTACCGGATAAGGCGCAGCGGTCGGGCTGAACGGGGGGTTCGTGCACACAG
CCCAGCTTGGAGCGAACGACCTACACCGAACTGAGATACCTACAGCGTGAGCTATGAGAAAGCGCCACGC
TTCCCGAAGGGAGAAAGGCGGACAGGTATCCGGTAAGCGGCAGGGTCGGAACAGGAGAGCGCACGAGGGA
GCTTCCAGGGGGAAACGCCTGGTATCTTTATAGTCCTGTCGGGTTTCGCCACCTCTGACTTGAGCGTCGA
TTTTTGTGATGCTCGTCAGGGGGGCGGAGCCTATGGAAAAACGCCAGCAACGCGGCCTTTTTACGGTTCC
TGGCCTTTTGCTGGCCTTTTGCTCACATGTTCTTTCCTGCGTTATCCCCTGATTCTGTGGATAACCGTAT
TACCGCCTTTGAGTGAGCTGATACCGCTCGCCGCAGCCGAACGACCGAGCGCAGCGAGTCAGTGAGCGAG
GAAGCGGAAGAGCGCCCAATACGCAAACCGCCTCTCCCCGCGCGTTGGCCGATTCATTAATGCAGCTGGC
ACGACAGGTTTCCCGACTGGAAAGCGGGCAGTGAGCGCAACGCAATTAATGTGAGTTAGCTCACTCATTA
GGCACCCCAGGCTTTACACTTTATGCTTCCGGCTCGTATGTTGTGTGGAATTGTGAGCGGATAACAATTT
CACACAGGAAACAGCTATGACCATGATTACGCCAAGCTCTAGCTAGAGGTCGACGGTATACAGACATGAT
AAGATACATTGATGAGTTTGGACAAACCACAACTAGAATGCAGTGAAAAAAATGCTTTATTTGTGAAATT
TGTGATGCTATTGCTTTATTTGTAACCATTATAAGCTGCAATAAACAAGTTGGGGTGGGCGAAGAACTCC
AGCATGAGATCCCCGCGCTGGAGGATCATCCAGCCGGCGTCCCGGAAAACGATTCCGAAGCCCAACCTTT
CATAGAAGGCGGCGGTGGAATCGAAATCTCGTGATGGCAGGTTGGGCGTCGCTTGGTCGGTCATTTCGAA
CCCCAGAGTCCCGCTCAGAAGAACTCGTCAAGAAGGCGATAGAAGGCGATGCGCTGCGAATCGGGAGCGG
CGATACCGTAAAGCACGAGGAAGCGGTCAGCCCATTCGCCGCCAAGCTCTTCAGCAATATCACGGGTAGC
CAACGCTATGTCCTGATAGCGGTCCGCCACACCCAGCCGGCCACAGTCGATGAATCCAGAAAAGCGGCCA
TTTTCCACCATGATATTCGGCAAGCAGGCATCGCCATGGGTCACGACGAGATCCTCGCCGTCGGGCATGC
GCGCCTTGAGCCTGGCGAACAGTTCGGCTGGCGCGAGCCCCTGATGCTCTTCGTCCAGATCATCCTGATC
GACAAGACCGGCTTCCATCCGAGTACGTGCTCGCTCGATGCGATGTTTCGCTTGGTGGTCGAATGGGCAG
GTAGCCGGATCAAGCGTATGCAGCCGCCGCATTGCATCAGCCATGATGGATACTTTCTCGGCAGGAGCAA
GGTGAGATGACAGGAGATCCTGCCCCGGCACTTCGCCCAATAGCAGCCAGTCCCTTCCCGCTTCAGTGAC
AACGTCGAGCACAGCTGCGCAAGGAACGCCCGTCGTGGCCAGCCACGATAGCCGCGCTGCCTCGTCCTGC
AGTTCATTCAGGGCACCGGACAGGTCGGTCTTGACAAAAAGAACCGGGCGCCCCTGCGCTGACAGCCGGA
ACACGGCGGCATCAGAGCAGCCGATTGTCTGTTGTGCCCAGTCATAGCCGAATAGCCTCTCCACCCAAGC
GGCCGGAGAACCTGCGTGCAATCCATCTTGTTCAATCATGCGAAACGATCCTCATCCTGTCTCTTGATCA
GATCCGAAAATGGATATACAAGCTCCCGGGAGCTTTTTGCAAAAGCCTAGGCCTCCAAAAAAGCCTCCTC
ACTACTTCTGGAATAGCTCAGAGGCAGAGGCGGCCTCGGCCTCTGCATAAATAAAAAAAATTAGTCAGCC
ATGGGGCGGAGAATGGGCGGAACTGGGCGGAGTTAGGGGCGGGATGGGCGGAGTTAGGGGCGGGACTATG
GTTGCTGACTAATTGAGATGCATGCTTTGCATACTTCTGCCTGCTGGGGAGCCTGGGGACTTTCCACACC
TGGTTGCTGACTAATTGAGATGCATGCTTTGCATACTT
Features (pLannotate 1.2.2; 21 found; start..end, strand, type, name):
     61..489     -  rep_origin     f1 ori (sequence partly withheld): f1 bacteriophage origin of replication; arrow indicates direction of (+) strand synthesis
    510..531     -  promoter       SV40 promoter (fragment): SV40 enhancer and early promoter
    535..759     -  polyA_signal   bGH poly(A) signal: bovine growth hormone polyadenylation signal
    806..1738    -  CDS            TLNRD1 (fragment): TLRN1_HUMAN - Also known as MESDC1 From Homo sapiens (Human).
   1757..2470    -  CDS            GFP (S65T): GFP (S65T) is a basic (constitutively fluorescent) green fluorescent protein published in 1995, derived from Aequorea victoria.
   2512..2530    -  promoter       T7 promoter: promoter for bacteriophage T7 RNA polymerase
   2546..2579    -  LTR            5' LTR (truncated) (fragment): truncated 5' long terminal repeat (LTR) from HIV-1
   2575..2778    -  promoter       CMV promoter: human cytomegalovirus (CMV) immediate early promoter
   2779..3158    -  enhancer       CMV enhancer: human cytomegalovirus immediate early enhancer
   3313..3365    +  misc_feature   bom (fragment): basis of mobility region from pBR322
   3424..3528    +  promoter       AmpR promoter: bla
   3529..4389    +  CDS            AmpR: β-lactamase; bla; confers resistance to ampicillin, carbenicillin, and related antibiotics
   4560..5148    +  rep_origin     ori: high-copy-number ColE1/pMB1/pBR322/pUC origin of replication
   5331..5423    +  CDS            lacI (fragment): lac repressor; lacI; The lac repressor binds to the lac operator to inhibit transcription in E. coli. This inhibition can be relieved by adding lactose or isopropyl-β-D-thiogalactopyranoside (IPTG).
   5436..5457    +  protein_bind   CAP binding site: CAP binding activates transcription in the presence of cAMP. E. coli catabolite activator protein
   5472..5502    +  promoter       lac promoter: promoter for the E. coli lac operon
   5510..5526    +  protein_bind   lac operator: The lac repressor binds to the lac operator to inhibit transcription in E. coli. This inhibition can be relieved by adding lactose or isopropyl-β-D-thiogalactopyranoside (IPTG). lac repressor encoded by lacI
   5599..5720    -  polyA_signal   SV40 poly(A) signal: SV40 polyadenylation signal
   5715..5873    -  CDS            ble (fragment): BLE_KLEPN - Experimental evidence at protein level: Swiss-Prot protein existence level 1. Binding protein with a strong affinity to the bleomycin family of antibiotics. Binds to CL990; an antimitotic-antibiotic compound. From Klebsiella pneumoniae.
   5897..6688    -  CDS            neo: KKA2_KLEPN - Also known as kan, nptII. Experimental evidence at protein level: Swiss-Prot protein existence level 1. Resistance to kanamycin, neomycin, paromomycin, ribostamycin, butirosin and gentamicin B. From Klebsiella pneumoniae.
   6755..47      -  promoter       SV40 promoter (across the origin): SV40 enhancer and early promoter
