[The description below was written by a language model from this plasmid's Addgene catalogue record and pLannotate feature annotations shown in this document.]
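Description:
TLNRD1_35-345_eGFP is a mammalian expression plasmid built on the pcDNA3.1(+)-N-eGFP backbone, about 7.0 kb in the sequenced record. It encodes a truncated form of human TLNRD1 (also known as MESDC1) fused to eGFP. The insert covers amino acids 35 to 345, so the N- and C-terminal regions of the protein are absent. The fragment was made by gene synthesis and cloned between the BamHI and XhoI sites of the backbone. In the feature table the GFP coding sequence lies immediately upstream of the TLNRD1 fragment on the same strand, which places the fluorescent tag at the N terminus of the fusion. Transcription is driven by the human CMV immediate early enhancer and promoter and is terminated by the bovine growth hormone polyadenylation signal. A T7 promoter sits between the CMV promoter and the coding sequence, where it could support in vitro transcription.

In E. coli the plasmid replicates from a high-copy ColE1/pUC-type origin and is selected with ampicillin through the β-lactamase gene. An f1 origin is also present. A separate cassette, consisting of the SV40 enhancer and early promoter, the neo (nptII) gene and an SV40 polyadenylation signal, would allow selection of stably transfected mammalian cells with G418. Several short annotations (HIV-1 LTR, ble, lacI and bom fragments, and the lac promoter and operator elements) appear to be backbone remnants or partial matches rather than functional parts. The construct is intended for expressing and visualising this TLNRD1 truncation in mammalian cells. It comes from work that identified TLNRD1 as a component of the CCM complex and a regulator of endothelial barrier integrity.
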