Addgene plasmid #208881: TLNRD1_35-345_eGFP
Purpose: Express eGFP-TLNRD1 lacking N and Cterm domains (TLNRD1 amino acids 35-345) in mammalian cells.
Depositing lab: Guillaume Jacquemet. Depositing organization: Abo Akademi University. Publication: TLNRD1 is a CCM complex component and regulates endothelial barrier integrity. Ball NJ, Ghimire S, Follain G, Pajari AO, Wurzinger D, Vaitkeviciute M, Cowell AR, Berki B, Ivaska J, Paatero I, Goult BT, Jacquemet G. J Cell Biol. 2024 Sep 2;223(9):e202310030. doi: 10.1083/jcb.202310030. Epub 2024 Jul 16. PubMed 39013281.
Backbone
  Vector backbone: pcDNA3.1(+)-N-eGFP
  Vector type: Mammalian Expression
Growth in bacteria
  Bacterial resistance: Ampicillin, 100 μg/mL
  Growth temperature: 37°C
  Growth strain: DH5alpha
  Copy number: Unknown
Gene/Insert
  Gene/Insert name: TLNRD1 (alt name: MESDC1)
  Species: H. sapiens (human)
  Mutation: amino acid sequence 35-345
  Entrez Gene: TLNRD1 (a.k.a. MESDC1)
  Tag / fusion protein: eGFP
  Cloning method: Restriction Enzyme; 5′ cloning site BamHI (unknown if destroyed); 3′ cloning site XhoI (unknown if destroyed)
  Sequencing primers: 5′ CMV
Resource information
  A portion of this plasmid was derived from a plasmid made by: This construct was purchased from GenScript. Briefly, the gene fragments were synthesized using gene synthesis and cloned into pcDNA3.1(+)-N-eGFP using the BamHI/XhoI sites.
Terms and licenses: Academic/Nonprofit Terms; Industry Terms: Not Available to Industry
How to cite: TLNRD1_35-345_eGFP was a gift from Guillaume Jacquemet (Addgene plasmid # 208881 ; http://n2t.net/addgene:208881 ; RRID:Addgene_208881)
